>Addgene plasmid #220897 | pCMV-haA3A-CBE-G-NG | addgene full sequence | sequence record 440619 | Addgene NGS Result
ATATGCCAAGTACGCCCCCTATTGACGTCAATGACGGTAAATGGCCCGCCTGGCATTATGCCCAGTACAT
GACCTTATGGGACTTTCCTACTTGGCAGTACATCTACGTATTAGTCATCGCTATTACCATGGTGATGCGG
TTTTGGCAGTACATCAATGGGCGTGGATAGCGGTTTGACTCACGGGGATTTCCAAGTCTCCACCCCATTG
ACGTCAATGGGAGTTTGTTTTGGCACCAAAATCAACGGAACTTTCCAAAATGTCGTAACAACTCCGCCCC
ATTGACGCAAATGGGCGGTAGGCGTGTACGGTGGGAGGTCTATATAAGCAGAGCTGGTTTAGTGAACCGT
CAGATCCGCTAGAGATCCGCGGCCGCTAATACGACTCACTATAGGGAGAGCCGCCACCATGAAACGGACA
GCCGACGGAAGCGAGTTCGAGTCACCAAAGAAGAAGCGGAAAGTCGAGGCATCTCCAGCAAGCGGACCAA
GGCACCTGATGGACCCCCACATCTTCACCTCTAACTTTAACAATGGCATCGGCAGGCACAAGACATACCT
GTGCTATGAGGTGGAGCGCCTGGACAACGGCACCAGCGTGAAGATGGATCAGCACAGAGGCTTCCTGCAC
AACCAGGCCAAGAATCTGCTGTGCGGCTTCTACGGCCGGCACGCAGAGCTGAGATTTCTGGACCTGGTGC
CTAGCCTGCAGCTGGATCCAGCCCAGATCTATAGGGTGACCTGGTTCATCAGCTGGTCCCCATGCTTTTC
CTGGGGATGTGCAGGAGAGGTGCGCGCCTTCCTGCAGGAGAATACACACGTGCGGCTGAGAATCTTTGCC
GCCCGGATCGGCGACTATGATCCTCTGTACAAGGAGGCCCTGCAGATGCTGAGAGACGCAGGAGCCCAGG
TGTCCATCATGACCTATGATGAGTTCAAGCACTGCTGGGACACATTTGTGGATCACCAGGGCTGTCCCTT
TCAGCCTTGGGACGGACTGGATGAGCACTCCCAGGCCCTGTCTGGCAGGCTGAGGGCCATCCTGCAGAAC
CAGGGCAATTCTGGAGGATCTAGCGGAGGATCCTCTGGCAGCGAGACACCAGGAACAAGCGAGTCAGCAA
CACCAGAGAGCAGTGGCGGCAGCAGCGGCGGCAGCGACAAGAAGTACAGCATCGGCCTGGCCATCGGCAC
CAACTCTGTGGGCTGGGCCGTGATCACCGACGAGTACAAGGTGCCCAGCAAGAAATTCAAGGTGCTGGGC
AACACCGACCGGCACAGCATCAAGAAGAACCTGATCGGAGCCCTGCTGTTCGACAGCGGCGAAACAGCCG
AGGCCACCCGGCTGAAGAGAACCGCCAGAAGAAGATACACCAGACGGAAGAACCGGATCTGCTATCTGCA
AGAGATCTTCAGCAACGAGATGGCCAAGGTGGACGACAGCTTCTTCCACAGACTGGAAGAGTCCTTCCTG
GTGGAAGAGGATAAGAAGCACGAGCGGCACCCCATCTTCGGCAACATCGTGGACGAGGTGGCCTACCACG
AGAAGTACCCCACCATCTACCACCTGAGAAAGAAACTGGTGGACAGCACCGACAAGGCCGACCTGCGGCT
GATCTATCTGGCCCTGGCCCACATGATCAAGTTCCGGGGCCACTTCCTGATCGAGGGCGACCTGAACCCC
GACAACAGCGACGTGGACAAGCTGTTCATCCAGCTGGTGCAGACCTACAACCAGCTGTTCGAGGAAAACC
CCATCAACGCCAGCGGCGTGGACGCCAAGGCCATCCTGTCTGCCAGACTGAGCAAGAGCAGACGGCTGGA
AAATCTGATCGCCCAGCTGCCCGGCGAGAAGAAGAATGGCCTGTTCGGAAACCTGATTGCCCTGAGCCTG
GGCCTGACCCCCAACTTCAAGAGCAACTTCGACCTGGCCGAGGATGCCAAACTGCAGCTGAGCAAGGACA
CCTACGACGACGACCTGGACAACCTGCTGGCCCAGATCGGCGACCAGTACGCCGACCTGTTTCTGGCCGC
CAAGAACCTGTCCGACGCCATCCTGCTGAGCGACATCCTGAGAGTGAACACCGAGATCACCAAGGCCCCC
CTGAGCGCCTCTATGATCAAGAGATACGACGAGCACCACCAGGACCTGACCCTGCTGAAAGCTCTCGTGC
GGCAGCAGCTGCCTGAGAAGTACAAAGAGATTTTCTTCGACCAGAGCAAGAACGGCTACGCCGGCTACAT
TGACGGCGGAGCCAGCCAGGAAGAGTTCTACAAGTTCATCAAGCCCATCCTGGAAAAGATGGACGGCACC
GAGGAACTGCTCGTGAAGCTGAACAGAGAGGACCTGCTGCGGAAGCAGCGGACCTTCGACAACGGCAGCA
TCCCCCACCAGATCCACCTGGGAGAGCTGCACGCCATTCTGCGGCGGCAGGAAGATTTTTACCCATTCCT
GAAGGACAACCGGGAAAAGATCGAGAAGATCCTGACCTTCCGCATCCCCTACTACGTGGGCCCTCTGGCC
AGGGGAAACAGCAGATTCGCCTGGATGACCAGAAAGAGCGAGGAAACCATCACCCCCTGGAACTTCGAGG
AAGTGGTGGACAAGGGCGCTTCCGCCCAGAGCTTCATCGAGCGGATGACCAACTTCGATAAGAACCTGCC
CAACGAGAAGGTGCTGCCCAAGCACAGCCTGCTGTACGAGTACTTCACCGTGTATAACGAGCTGACCAAA
GTGAAATACGTGACCGAGGGAATGAGAAAGCCCGCCTTCCTGAGCGGCGAGCAGAAAAAGGCCATCGTGG
ACCTGCTGTTCAAGACCAACCGGAAAGTGACCGTGAAGCAGCTGAAAGAGGACTACTTCAAGAAAATCGA
GTGCTTCGACTCCGTGGAAATCTCCGGCGTGGAAGATCGGTTCAACGCCTCCCTGGGCACATACCACGAT
CTGCTGAAAATTATCAAGGACAAGGACTTCCTGGACAATGAGGAAAACGAGGACATTCTGGAAGATATCG
TGCTGACCCTGACACTGTTTGAGGACAGAGAGATGATCGAGGAACGGCTGAAAACCTATGCCCACCTGTT
CGACGACAAAGTGATGAAGCAGCTGAAGCGGCGGAGATACACCGGCTGGGGCAGGCTGAGCCGGAAGCTG
ATCAACGGCATCCGGGACAAGCAGTCCGGCAAGACAATCCTGGATTTCCTGAAGTCCGACGGCTTCGCCA
ACAGAAACTTCATGCAGCTGATCCACGACGACAGCCTGACCTTTAAAGAGGACATCCAGAAAGCCCAGGT
GTCCGGCCAGGGCGATAGCCTGCACGAGCACATTGCCAATCTGGCCGGCAGCCCCGCCATTAAGAAGGGC
ATCCTGCAGACAGTGAAGGTGGTGGACGAGCTCGTGAAAGTGATGGGCCGGCACAAGCCCGAGAACATCG
TGATCGAAATGGCCAGAGAGAACCAGACCACCCAGAAGGGACAGAAGAACAGCCGCGAGAGAATGAAGCG
GATCGAAGAGGGCATCAAAGAGCTGGGCAGCCAGATCCTGAAAGAACACCCCGTGGAAAACACCCAGCTG
CAGAACGAGAAGCTGTACCTGTACTACCTGCAGAATGGGCGGGATATGTACGTGGACCAGGAACTGGACA
TCAACCGGCTGTCCGACTACGATGTGGACCATATCGTGCCTCAGAGCTTTCTGAAGGACGACTCCATCGA
CAACAAGGTGCTGACCAGAAGCGACAAGAACCGGGGCAAGAGCGACAACGTGCCCTCCGAAGAGGTCGTG
AAGAAGATGAAGAACTACTGGCGGCAGCTGCTGAACGCCAAGCTGATTACCCAGAGAAAGTTCGACAATC
TGACCAAGGCCGAGAGAGGCGGCCTGAGCGAACTGGATAAGGCCGGCTTCATCAAGAGACAGCTGGTGGA
AACCCGGCAGATCACAAAGCACGTGGCACAGATCCTGGACTCCCGGATGAACACTAAGTACGACGAGAAT
GACAAGCTGATCCGGGAAGTGAAAGTGATCACCCTGAAGTCCAAGCTGGTGTCCGATTTCCGGAAGGATT
TCCAGTTTTACAAAGTGCGCGAGATCAACAACTACCACCACGCCCACGACGCCTACCTGAACGCCGTCGT
GGGAACCGCCCTGATCAAAAAGTACCCTAAGCTGGAAAGCGAGTTCGTGTACGGCGACTACAAGGTGTAC
GACGTGCGGAAGATGATCGCCAAGAGCGAGCAGGAAATCGGCAAGGCTACCGCCAAGTACTTCTTCTACA
GCAACATCATGAACTTTTTCAAGACCGAGATTACCCTGGCCAACGGCGAGATCCGGAAGCGGCCTCTGAT
CGAGACAAACGGCGAAACCGGGGAGATCGTGTGGGATAAGGGCCGGGATTTTGCCACCGTGCGGAAAGTG
CTGAGCATGCCCCAAGTGAATATCGTGAAAAAGACCGAGGTGCAGACAGGCGGCTTCAGCAAAGAGTCTA
TCCGGCCCAAGAGGAACAGCGATAAGCTGATCGCCAGAAAGAAGGACTGGGACCCTAAGAAGTACGGCGG
CTTCGTGAGCCCCACCGTGGCCTATTCTGTGCTGGTGGTGGCCAAAGTGGAAAAGGGCAAGTCCAAGAAA
CTGAAGAGTGTGAAAGAGCTGCTGGGGATCACCATCATGGAAAGAAGCAGCTTCGAGAAGAATCCCATCG
ACTTTCTGGAAGCCAAGGGCTACAAAGAAGTGAAAAAGGACCTGATCATCAAGCTGCCTAAGTACTCCCT
GTTCGAGCTGGAAAACGGCCGGAAGAGAATGCTGGCCTCTGCCCGGTTCCTGCAGAAGGGAAACGAACTG
GCCCTGCCCTCCAAATATGTGAACTTCCTGTACCTGGCCAGCCACTATGAGAAGCTGAAGGGCTCCCCCG
AGGATAATGAGCAGAAACAGCTGTTTGTGGAACAGCACAAGCACTACCTGGACGAGATCATCGAGCAGAT
CAGCGAGTTCTCCAAGAGAGTGATCCTGGCCGACGCTAATCTGGACAAAGTGCTGTCCGCCTACAACAAG
CACCGGGATAAGCCCATCAGAGAGCAGGCCGAGAATATCATCCACCTGTTTACCCTGACCAATCTGGGAG
CCCCTCGGGCCTTCAAGTACTTTGACACCACCATCGACCGGAAGGTGTACCGGAGCACCAAAGAGGTGCT
GGACGCCACCCTGATCCACCAGAGCATCACCGGCCTGTACGAGACACGGATCGACCTGTCTCAGCTGGGA
GGCGACAGCGGCGGGAGCGGCGGGAGCGGGGGGAGCACTAATCTGAGCGACATCATTGAGAAGGAGACTG
GGAAACAGCTGGTCATTCAGGAGTCCATCCTGATGCTGCCTGAGGAGGTGGAGGAAGTGATCGGCAACAA
GCCAGAGTCTGACATCCTGGTGCACACCGCCTACGACGAGTCCACAGATGAGAATGTGATGCTGCTGACC
TCTGACGCCCCCGAGTATAAGCCTTGGGCCCTGGTCATCCAGGATTCTAACGGCGAGAATAAGATCAAGA
TGCTGAGCGGAGGATCCGGAGGATCTGGAGGCAGCACCAACCTGTCTGACATCATCGAGAAGGAGACAGG
CAAGCAGCTGGTCATCCAGGAGAGCATCCTGATGCTGCCCGAAGAAGTCGAAGAAGTGATCGGAAACAAG
CCTGAGAGCGATATCCTGGTCCATACCGCCTACGACGAGAGTACCGACGAAAATGTGATGCTGCTGACAT
CCGACGCCCCAGAGTATAAGCCCTGGGCTCTGGTCATCCAGGATTCCAACGGAGAGAACAAAATCAAAAT
GCTGTCTGGCGGCTCAAAAAGAACCGCCGACGGCAGCGAATTCGAGCCCAAGAAGAAGAGGAAAGTCGGA
TCCTACCCATACGATGTTCCAGATTACGCTTATCCCTACGACGTGCCTGATTATGCATACCCATATGATG
TCCCCGACTATGCCTAACCGGTCATCATCACCATCACCATTGAGTTTAAACCCGCTGATCAGCCTCGACT
GTGCCTTCTAGTTGCCAGCCATCTGTTGTTTGCCCCTCCCCCGTGCCTTCCTTGACCCTGGAAGGTGCCA
CTCCCACTGTCCTTTCCTAATAAAATGAGGAAATTGCATCGCATTGTCTGAGTAGGTGTCATTCTATTCT
GGGGGGTGGGGTGGGGCAGGACAGCAAGGGGGAGGATTGGGAAGACAATAGCAGGCATGCTGGGGATGCG
GTGGGCTCTATGGCTTCTGAGGCGGAAAGAACCAGCTGGGGCTCGATACCGTCGACCTCTAGCTAGAGCT
TGGCGTAATCATGGTCATAGCTGTTTCCTGTGTGAAATTGTTATCCGCTCACAATTCCACACAACATACG
AGCCGGAAGCATAAAGTGTAAAGCCTAGGGTGCCTAATGAGTGAGCTAACTCACATTAATTGCGTTGCGC
TCACTGCCCGCTTTCCAGTCGGGAAACCTGTCGTGCCAGCTGCATTAATGAATCGGCCAACGCGCGGGGA
GAGGCGGTTTGCGTATTGGGCGCTCTTCCGCTTCCTCGCTCACTGACTCGCTGCGCTCGGTCGTTCGGCT
GCGGCGAGCGGTATCAGCTCACTCAAAGGCGGTAATACGGTTATCCACAGAATCAGGGGATAACGCAGGA
AAGAACATGTGAGCAAAAGGCCAGCAAAAGGCCAGGAACCGTAAAAAGGCCGCGTTGCTGGCGTTTTTCC
ATAGGCTCCGCCCCCCTGACGAGCATCACAAAAATCGACGCTCAAGTCAGAGGTGGCGAAACCCGACAGG
ACTATAAAGATACCAGGCGTTTCCCCCTGGAAGCTCCCTCGTGCGCTCTCCTGTTCCGACCCTGCCGCTT
ACCGGATACCTGTCCGCCTTTCTCCCTTCGGGAAGCGTGGCGCTTTCTCATAGCTCACGCTGTAGGTATC
TCAGTTCGGTGTAGGTCGTTCGCTCCAAGCTGGGCTGTGTGCACGAACCCCCCGTTCAGCCCGACCGCTG
CGCCTTATCCGGTAACTATCGTCTTGAGTCCAACCCGGTAAGACACGACTTATCGCCACTGGCAGCAGCC
ACTGGTAACAGGATTAGCAGAGCGAGGTATGTAGGCGGTGCTACAGAGTTCTTGAAGTGGTGGCCTAACT
ACGGCTACACTAGAAGAACAGTATTTGGTATCTGCGCTCTGCTGAAGCCAGTTACCTTCGGAAAAAGAGT
TGGTAGCTCTTGATCCGGCAAACAAACCACCGCTGGTAGCGGTGGTTTTTTTGTTTGCAAGCAGCAGATT
ACGCGCAGAAAAAAAGAATCTCAAGAAGATCCTTTGATCTTTTCTACGGGGTCTGACACTCAGTGGAACG
AAAACTCACGTTAAGGGATTTTGGTCATGAGATTATCAAAAAGGATCTTCACCTAGATCCTTTTAAATTA
AAAATGAAGTTTTAAATCAATCTAAAGTATATATGAGTAAACTTGGTCTGACAGTTACCAATGCTTAATC
AGTGAGGCACCTATCTCAGCGATCTGTCTATTTCGTTCATCCATAGTTGCCTGACTCCCCGTCGTGTAGA
TAACTACGATACGGGAGGGCTTACCATCTGGCCCCAGTGCTGCAATGATACCGCGAGACCCACGCTCACC
GGCTCCAGATTTATCAGCAATAAACCAGCCAGCCGGAAGGGCCGAGCGCAGAAGTGGTCCTGCAACTTTA
TCCGCCTCCATCCAGTCTATTAATTGTTGCCGGGAAGCTAGAGTAAGTAGTTCGCCAGTTAATAGTTTGC
GCAACGTTGTTGCCATTGCTACAGGCATCGTGGTGTCACGCTCGTCGTTTGGTATGGCTTCATTCAGCTC
CGGTTCCCAACGATCAAGGCGAGTTACATGATCCCCCATGTTGTGCAAAAAAGCGGTTAGCTCCTTCGGT
CCTCCGATCGTTGTCAGAAGTAAGTTGGCCGCAGTGTTATCACTCATGGTTATGGCAGCACTGCATAATT
CTCTTACTGTCATGCCATCCGTAAGATGCTTTTCTGTGACTGGTGAGTACTCAACCAAGTCATTCTGAGA
ATAGTGTATGCGGCGACCGAGTTGCTCTTGCCCGGCGTCAATACGGGATAATACCGCGCCACATAGCAGA
ACTTTAAAAGTGCTCATCATTGGAAAACGTTCTTCGGGGCGAAAACTCTCAAGGATCTTACCGCTGTTGA
GATCCAGTTCGATGTAACCCACTCGTGCACCCAACTGATCTTCAGCATCTTTTACTTTCACCAGCGTTTC
TGGGTGAGCAAAAACAGGAAGGCAAAATGCCGCAAAAAAGGGAATAAGGGCGACACGGAAATGTTGAATA
CTCATACTCTTCCTTTTTCAATATTATTGAAGCATTTATCAGGGTTATTGTCTCATGAGCGGATACATAT
TTGAATGTATTTAGAAAAATAAACAAATAGGGGTTCCGCGCACATTTCCCCGAAAAGTGCCACCTGACGT
CGACGGATCGGGAGATCGATCTCCCGATCCCCTAGGGTCGACTCTCAGTACAATCTGCTCTGATGCCGCA
TAGTTAAGCCAGTATCTGCTCCCTGCTTGTGTGTTGGAGGTCGCTGAGTAGTGCGCGAGCAAAATTTAAG
CTACAACAAGGCAAGGCTTGACCGACAATTGCATGAAGAATCTGCTTAGGGTTAGGCGTTTTGCGCTGCT
TCGCGATGTACGGGCCAGATATACGCGTTGACATTGATTATTGACTAGTTATTAATAGTAATCAATTACG
GGGTCATTAGTTCATAGCCCATATATGGAGTTCCGCGTTACATAACTTACGGTAAATGGCCCGCCTGGCT
GACCGCCCAACGACCCCCGCCCATTGACGTCAATAATGACGTATGTTCCCATAGTAACGCCAATAGGGAC
TTTCCATTGACGTCAATGGGTGGAGTATTTACGGTAAACTGCCCACTTGGCAGTACATCAAGTGTATC
Features (pLannotate 1.2.2; 20 found; start..end, strand, type, name):
    204..221     -  promoter       CMV promoter (fragment): human cytomegalovirus (CMV) immediate early promoter
    284..335     +  promoter       CMVd2 promoter: truncated human cytomegalovirus (CMV) immediate early promoter that yields moderately reduced expression relative to the full-length promoter
    377..395     +  promoter       T7 promoter: promoter for bacteriophage T7 RNA polymerase
    466..1059    +  CDS            APOBEC3A: ABC3A_HUMAN - Experimental evidence at protein level: Swiss-Prot protein existence level 1. DNA deaminase (cytidine deaminase) with restriction activity against viruses, foreign DNA and mobility of retrotransposons. Exhibits antiviral activity against adeno-associated virus (AAV) and human T- cell leukemia virus type 1 (HTLV-1) and may inhibit the mobility of LTR and non-LTR retrotransposons. Selectively targets single-stranded DNA and can deaminate both methylcytosine and cytosine in foreign DNA. Can induce somatic hypermutation in the nuclear and mitochondrial DNA. May also play a role in th
   1156..2757    +  CDS            dCas9(N): N-terminal portion of catalytically inactive Streptococcus pyogenes dCas9 carrying the D10A mutation (Zetsche et al., 2015)
   2758..5256    +  CDS            Cas9(C): C-terminal portion of Streptococcus pyogenes Cas9 (Zetsche et al., 2015)
   5566..5814    +  CDS            UGI: UNGI_BPPB2 - Experimental evidence at protein level: Swiss-Prot protein existence level 1. This protein binds specifically and reversibly to the host uracil-DNA glycosylase, preventing removal of uracil residues from PBS2 DNA by the host uracil-excision repair system. From Bacillus phage PBS2 (Bacteriophage PBS2).
   5884..5964    +  CDS            3xHA: three tandem HA epitope tags
   6019..6243    +  polyA_signal   bGH poly(A) signal: bovine growth hormone polyadenylation signal
   6247..6268    +  promoter       SV40 promoter (fragment): SV40 enhancer and early promoter
   6273..6289    +  misc_feature   MCS (fragment): pBluescript multiple cloning site
   6338..6354    -  protein_bind   lac operator: The lac repressor binds to the lac operator to inhibit transcription in E. coli. This inhibition can be relieved by adding lactose or isopropyl-β-D-thiogalactopyranoside (IPTG). lac repressor encoded by lacI
   6362..6392    -  promoter       lac promoter: promoter for the E. coli lac operon
   6407..6428    -  protein_bind   CAP binding site: CAP binding activates transcription in the presence of cAMP. E. coli catabolite activator protein
   6441..6533    -  CDS            lacI (fragment): lac repressor; lacI; The lac repressor binds to the lac operator to inhibit transcription in E. coli. This inhibition can be relieved by adding lactose or isopropyl-β-D-thiogalactopyranoside (IPTG).
   6716..7304    -  rep_origin     ori: high-copy-number ColE1/pMB1/pBR322/pUC origin of replication
   7475..8335    -  CDS            AmpR: β-lactamase; bla; confers resistance to ampicillin, carbenicillin, and related antibiotics
   8336..8440    -  promoter       AmpR promoter: bla
   8511..8555    -  misc_feature   bom (fragment): basis of mobility region from pBR322
   8710..131     +  enhancer       CMV enhancer (across the origin): human cytomegalovirus immediate early enhancer
