[The description below was written by a language model from this plasmid's Addgene catalogue record and pLannotate feature annotations shown in this document.]
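Description:
pCMV-haA3A-CBE-G-NG is an 8,958 bp mammalian expression plasmid that encodes a cytosine base editor built on an engineered human APOBEC3A deaminase and the SpCas9-NG variant. It is propagated in E. coli as a high-copy plasmid through a ColE1/pBR322-type origin and selected with ampicillin via the β-lactamase gene and its native promoter. Short remnants of lac regulatory elements, a lacI fragment, a pBluescript MCS fragment and a pBR322 bom fragment are backbone carry-over with no evident role in the payload.

The roughly 5.6 kb insert is a single fusion reading frame driven by the CMV immediate-early enhancer and promoter; the annotation software detects the promoter only as fragments or a truncated form. A T7 promoter sits just upstream of the coding sequence and could support in vitro transcription. The fusion begins with the APOBEC3A cytidine deaminase domain, followed by S. pyogenes Cas9, which is annotated in two contiguous parts. The N-terminal part carries the D10A mutation, consistent with the nickase format usual for base editors. After Cas9 come a uracil-DNA glycosylase inhibitor (UGI) from phage PBS2 and a 3xHA epitope tag for detection, with a bGH polyadenylation signal terminating the transcript. The specific APOBEC3A mutations that define the "haA3A" and "G" designations, the NG-variant substitutions, and any linkers or nuclear localisation signals are not itemised in the record.

In use, the deaminase converts cytosine to uracil on the single-stranded DNA exposed by Cas9 binding, and UGI blocks uracil excision so that C-to-T outcomes are favoured. The NG variant relaxes the PAM requirement and so widens the range of targetable sites. No guide RNA cassette is annotated, so the guide must be supplied separately. The plasmid has no mammalian selection marker, which suits it to transient transfection.
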