Addgene plasmid #220897: pCMV-haA3A-CBE-G-NG
Purpose: Express haA3A-CBE-G-NG (with SpCas9-NG variant) in mammalian cells
Depositing lab: Dali Li. Depositing organization: East China Normal University. Publication: Engineering APOBEC3A deaminase for highly accurate and efficient base editing. Yang L, Huo Y, Wang M, Zhang D, Zhang T, Wu H, Rao X, Meng H, Yin S, Mei J, Zhang D, Chen X, Lv J, Liu M, Cheng Y, Guan Y, Feng B, Song G, Yi C, Liu M, Zeng F, Wang L, Li D. Nat Chem Biol. 2024 Mar 29. doi: 10.1038/s41589-024-01595-4. PubMed 38553609.
Backbone
  Vector backbone: pCMV with a BR322 origin
  Total vector size (bp): 8958
  Vector type: Mammalian Expression
Growth in bacteria
  Bacterial resistance: Ampicillin, 100 μg/mL
  Growth temperature: 37°C
  Growth strain: DH5alpha
  Copy number: High Copy
Gene/Insert
  Gene/Insert name: haA3A-CBE-G-NG
  Insert size (bp): 5559
Terms and licenses: Academic/Nonprofit Terms; Industry Terms: Not Available to Industry
How to cite: pCMV-haA3A-CBE-G-NG was a gift from Dali Li (Addgene plasmid # 220897 ; http://n2t.net/addgene:220897 ; RRID:Addgene_220897)
